Addgene plasmid #236846: LgBiT-ARRB1 Fusion Vector
Purpose: Express LgBiT-ARRB1 in Mammalian Cells under a CMV promoter
Depositing lab: Promega Corporation.
Backbone
  Vector backbone: pFN218K SmBiT CMV-BlastFlexi Vector
  Vector type: Mammalian Expression
  Selectable markers: Blasticidin
Growth in bacteria
  Bacterial resistance: Kanamycin, 50 μg/mL
  Growth temperature: 37°C
  Growth strain: DH5alpha
  Copy number: High Copy
Gene/Insert
  Gene/Insert name: ARRB1
  Species: H. sapiens (human)
  Mutation: None
  Entrez Gene: ARRB1 (a.k.a. ARB1, ARR1)
  Promoter: CMV
  Tag / fusion protein: LgBiT (N terminal on backbone)
  Cloning method: Other
Terms and licenses: Academic/Nonprofit Terms; Industry Terms
How to cite: LgBiT-ARRB1 Fusion Vector was a gift from Promega Corporation (Addgene plasmid # 236846)
