[The description below was written by a language model from this plasmid's Addgene catalogue record and pLannotate feature annotations shown in this document.]
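Description:
LgBiT-ARRB1 Fusion Vector is a mammalian expression plasmid that produces human beta-arrestin 1 (ARRB1, unmutated) fused at its N terminus to LgBiT, the large subunit of the split NanoLuc luciferase used in NanoBiT complementation assays. The catalogue lists a Flexi-type CMV backbone and names CMV as the promoter. In the annotated 6,350 nt sequence, the fusion reading frame lies on the minus strand: a NanoLuc fragment (consistent with LgBiT) sits immediately upstream of the full ARRB1 coding sequence. It is preceded by an SP6 promoter for in vitro transcription and followed by a multiple cloning site remnant, a T7 terminator fragment and an SV40 polyadenylation signal. The CMV annotations around this cassette are fragmentary. Only a short minimal CMV promoter fragment is called in the same orientation as the fusion, while the CMV enhancer and a larger promoter fragment are annotated on the opposite strand, ahead of an EM7 promoter and the neo (kanamycin/neomycin phosphotransferase) gene.

Bacterial propagation relies on kanamycin resistance from the EM7-driven neo gene. The replication origin is annotated as p15A, with a small RSF fragment, although the catalogue describes the plasmid as high copy. The records disagree on the mammalian selection marker. The catalogue states blasticidin, whereas the sequence annotation shows an SV40 early promoter driving hph (hygromycin phosphotransferase) with a synthetic poly(A) signal and no blasticidin resistance gene.

Beta-arrestin 1 binds activated, phosphorylated GPCRs, so the construct is suited to being paired with a SmBiT-tagged receptor or other partner, where luminescence from the reconstituted luciferase reports arrestin recruitment in live cells. The record itself states only expression of the fusion in mammalian cells.
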