Features (pLannotate 1.2.2; 19 found; start..end, strand, type, name):
     17..98      -  polyA_signal   SV40 poly(A) signal: SV40 polyadenylation signal
    121..204     -  CDS            large T antigen (fragment): large T antigen from SV40 (simian virus 40)
    261..279     -  terminator     T7 terminator (fragment): transcription terminator for bacteriophage T7 RNA polymerase
    287..336     -  CDS            SET1 (fragment): solubility-enhancement tag derived from T7 phage gene 10B
    343..398     -  misc_feature   MCS: pUC18/19 multiple cloning site
    407..1660    -  CDS            ARRB1: ARRB1_HUMAN - Also known as ARR1. Experimental evidence at protein level: Swiss-Prot protein existence level 1. Functions in regulating agonist-mediated G-protein coupled receptor (GPCR) signaling by mediating both receptor desensitization and resensitization processes. During homologous desensitization, beta- arrestins bind to the GPRK-phosphorylated receptor and sterically preclude its coupling to the cognate G-protein; the binding appears to require additional receptor determinants exposed only in the active receptor conformation. The beta-arrestins target many receptors for internalization
   1718..2191    -  CDS            Nluc (fragment): NanoLuc® luciferase human codon-optimized
   2230..2248    -  promoter       SP6 promoter: promoter for bacteriophage SP6 RNA polymerase
   2274..2296    -  promoter       minimal CMV promoter (fragment): human cytomegalovirus (CMV) immediate early promoter
   2306..2671    +  enhancer       CMV enhancer: human cytomegalovirus immediate early enhancer
   2673..2860    +  promoter       CMV promoter (fragment): human cytomegalovirus (CMV) immediate early promoter
   2879..2926    +  promoter       EM7 promoter: synthetic bacterial promoter&nbsp
   2958..3749    +  CDS            neo: KKA2_KLEPN - Also known as kan, nptII. Experimental evidence at protein level: Swiss-Prot protein existence level 1. Resistance to kanamycin, neomycin, paromomycin, ribostamycin, butirosin and gentamicin B. From Klebsiella pneumoniae.
   3969..4514    +  rep_origin     p15A ori: Plasmids containing the medium-copy-number p15A origin of replication can be propagated in E. coli cells that contain a second plasmid with the ColE1 origin.
   4602..4657    +  rep_origin     RSF ori (fragment): Plasmids containing the RSF 1030 origin of replication can be propagated in E. coli cells that contain additional plasmids with compatible origins.
   4756..4782    -  misc_feature   bom (fragment): basis of mobility region from pBR322
   4798..4846    -  polyA_signal   poly(A) signal: synthetic polyadenylation signal
   4885..5907    -  CDS            hph: KHYB_ECOLX - Experimental evidence at protein level: Swiss-Prot protein existence level 1. The aminoglycoside phosphotransferases achieve inactivation of their antibiotic substrates by phosphorylation. Only phosphorylates hygromycin and closely related compounds such as demethyl analogs and destomycin. From Escherichia coli.
   5938..6295    -  promoter       SV40 promoter: SV40 enhancer and early promoter
>Addgene plasmid #236846 | LgBiT-ARRB1 Fusion Vector | addgene full sequence | sequence record 471846 | Addgene NGS Result
AAGACGCGTGACGTCGGCAGTGAAAAAAATGCTTTATTTGTGAAATTTGTGATGCTATTGCTTTATTTGT
AACCATTATAAGCTGCAATAAACAAGTTAACAACAACAATTGCATTCATTTTATGTTTCAGGTTCAGGGG
GAGGTGTGGGAGGTTTTTTAAAGCAAGTAAAACCTCTACAAATGTGGTATGGCTGATTATGATCCGCGGC
CGCAATACGTCGACGTTATCAGCTGACTTCGTACGAGAGCCTAGGTGTTTCCCCAAGGGGTTATGCTAGT
TATTGCTCAGCGGTGGCAGCAGCCAACTCAGCTTCCTTTCGGGCTTTGTTAGCAGCCGGATCAGCTTGCA
TGCCTGCAGGTCGACTCTAGAGGATCCCCGGGTACCGAGCCCGAATTCGTTTAAACTCTGTTGTTGAGCT
GTGGAGAGCCGGTACCATCCTCCTCTTCCTCCTTGTCATCCTTCATGCCTTTCAGTCTCTGGCGAGCAAA
GTCCTCAAATACAATGTCGTCATCATTTGTGTCAAGTTCTATGAGATTGGTATCTACTGGCGTCTCGTTC
TCTGGAACTTCCCGATGCGGGGGTTCCTCTTTGGGCTTGGGGTGCATTAGGGTGAAGGGCAGTTCCACGG
CCACGTCGCTGGATGCAAGATCTCCCAACAGGCCGCCCCGAGACACCACCAGCTTCACTTTCACTTTGTA
GGAAACAATGATCCCCAGGATCTCACGGTTGGCACCTTCCCTCAACAGGGTGCTAGAGGCCAAGTTCGTG
TCTTCGTGCTTGAGCTTCCCGTCCAAGGCGAGGCCCCGCTTCTCTCGGTTATTGGCTAGGAAGGGGGTCA
GTGTGTAGACCTTGCAGAACGTCGAGCTGGGTGCCACAGTGTCATCAGCCTCTTCCATGGCAACAGGGCA
CTTGTACTGAGCTGTGTTGAAAAGGCAGATGTCTGCATACTGGCGCACTGAGATCTTGATCTTCTTCACC
GTCTTGTTGGTGTTGTTGGTGACGTGGACGTTGACGCTGATGGGTTCTCCATGGTAATAGATCTCCTTAT
CCAGAGAGGCTTCTAGGTGCAAGGGCTTGTCCGACATGAGGAACTGCCTGGTGGTCTCGGCTGTGGGCTG
GGGGCCAGGCCTCTCTGGGGCATACTGAACCTTCCGGATGACCAGACGCACAGAATTCCGCTTGTGGATC
TTCTCCTCCAAATTCTCCGCGCAGAAGGCTTTGACTTCATAGTCCACACCGCAAGCCTTCCCCGTGTCTT
CGGGCCCCGGCTGCAGTGTCACAGAACATGGAAGGTTTGGAGGGATCTCAAAGGTGAAAGGGTAAGCGTG
CTCGCCCAGCTTCTTGATGAGGCGTTCCTGCAGCCGCGTCAGGGGCTTCTTGTCCTCGGGGGCCGGTGGG
AACGACTGTACGTTGGCCACAAACAGGTCCTTGCGAAAGGTCAGGCCCAGGACATCCAGGTCCTCCCGGC
CATAGCGGAAGGCGCAGGTCAGCGTCACATAGACTCTCCGCTCTTTGAGATACTCAGGATCCACCAGGAC
CACACCATCCACAGGGTCCACGAGGTCGATGTGGTCCACAAAGTCCCGCTTTCCCAGGTAGACGGTGAGC
TTTCCATTTGGACTGGCCTTCTTGAACACTCGGGTCCCTTTGTCGCCCATGGCGATCGCACCGCTCGAGC
CTCCACCTCCGCTCCCGCCACCACCGGAGCTCCCACTGTTGATGGTTACTCGGAACAGCATGGAGCCGTC
GGGGGTGATCAGGCGCTCGTCGATAATTTTGTTGCCGTTCCACAGGGTCCCTGTTACAGTGATCTTTTTG
CCGTCGAACACGGCGATGCCTTCATACGGCCGTCCGAAATAGTTCAGCATGTTCGGCGTAACCCCGTCGA
TTACCAGTGTGCCATAGGGCAGGATCACCTTAAAGTGATGATCATCCACAGGGTACACCACCTTAAACAC
CTCTTCGATCTGGGCCATTTGGTCGGCGCTCAGACCTTCATACGGGATGATGACATGGATGTCGATCTTC
AGGGCATTTTCACCGCTCCGGACAATCCTTTGGATCGGAGTTACGGACACGGCGAGATTCTGCAGCAAAC
TGGACACACCTCCCTGTTCAAGGACTTGGTCCAGGTTGTAGGCGGCTGTCTGTTCCCAGTCCCCAACGAA
ATCTTCGAGTGTGAAGACCATGGTGAGCGCTAGCTGCAAAAAGAACAAGTAGCTTGTATTCTATAGTGTC
ACCTAAATGGGCGATCTGACGGTTCACTAAACCAGCTCTGCTTATATAGGCCTCCCTGGCGCGCCACTAG
TTATTAATAGTAATCAATTACGGGGTCATTAGTTCATAGCCCATATATGGAGTTCCGCGTTACATAACTT
ACGGTAAATGGCCCGCCTGGCTGACCGCCCAACGACCCCCGCCCATTGACGTCAATAATGACGTATGTTC
CCATAGTAACGCCAATAGGGACTTTCCATTGACGTCAATGGGTGGAGTATTTACGGTAAACTGCCCACTT
GGCAGTACATCAAGTGTATCATATGCCAAGTCCGCCCCCTATTGACGTCAATGACGGTAAATGGCCCGCC
TGGCATTATGCCCAGTACATGACCTTACGGGACTTTCCTACTTGGCAGTACATCTACGTATTAGTCATCG
CTATTACCATGGTGATGCGGTTTTGGCAGTACACCAATGGGCGTGGATAGCGGTTTGACTCACGGGGATT
TCCAAGTCTCCACCCCATTGACGTCAATGGGAGTTTGTTTTGGCACCAAAATCAACGGGACTTTCCAAAA
TGTCGTAATAACCCCGCCCCGTTGACGCAAATGGGCGGTAGGCGTGTACGGTGGGAGGTCAAATCGAATT
CTAATACTGTTGACAATTAATCATCGGCATAGTATATCGGCATAGTATAATACGACAAGGTGAGGAACTA
AACCCAGGAGGCAGATCATGATTGAACAAGATGGATTGCACGCAGGTTCTCCGGCCGCTTGGGTGGAGAG
GCTATTCGGCTATGACTGGGCACAACAGACAATCGGCTGCTCTGATGCCGCCGTGTTCCGGCTGTCAGCG
CAGGGGCGCCCGGTTCTTTTTGTCAAGACCGACCTGTCCGGTGCCCTGAATGAACTGCAGGACGAGGCAG
CGCGGCTATCGTGGCTGGCCACGACGGGCGTTCCTTGCGCAGCTGTGCTCGACGTTGTCACTGAAGCGGG
AAGGGACTGGCTGCTATTGGGCGAAGTGCCGGGGCAGGATCTCCTGTCATCTCACCTTGCTCCTGCCGAG
AAAGTATCCATCATGGCTGATGCAATGCGGCGGCTGCATACGCTTGATCCGGCTACCTGCCCATTCGACC
ACCAAGCGAAACATCGCATCGAGCGAGCACGTACTCGGATGGAAGCCGGTCTTGTCGATCAGGATGATCT
GGACGAAGAGCATCAGGGGCTCGCGCCAGCCGAACTGTTCGCCAGGCTCAAGGCGCGCATGCCCGACGGC
GAGGATCTCGTCGTGACCCATGGCGATGCCTGCTTGCCGAATATCATGGTGGAAAATGGCCGCTTTTCTG
GATTCATCGACTGTGGCCGGCTGGGTGTGGCGGACCGCTATCAGGACATAGCGTTGGCTACCCGTGATAT
TGCTGAAGAGCTTGGCGGCGAATGGGCTGACCGCTTCCTCGTGCTTTACGGTATCGCCGCTCCCGATTCG
CAGCGCATCGCCTTCTATCGCCTTCTTGACGAGTTCTTCTGATTCGAAATGACCGACCAAGCGACGCCCA
ACCGGTATCAGCTCACTCAAAGGCGGTAATACGGTTATCCACAGAATCAGGGGATAACGCAGGAAAGAAC
ATGTCAAACATGAGAATTACAACTTATATCGTATGGGGCTGACTTCAGGTGCTACATTTGAAGAGATAAA
TTGCACTGAAATCTAGAAATATTTTATCTGATTAATAAGATGATCTTCTTGAGATCGTTTTGGTCTGCGC
GTAATCTCTTGCTCTGAAAACGAAAAAACCGCCTTGCAGGGCGGTTTTTCGAAGGTTCTCTGAGCTACCA
ACTCTTTGAACCGAGGTAACTGGCTTGGAGGAGCGCAGTCACCAAAACTTGTCCTTTCAGTTTAGCCTTA
ACCGGCGCATGACTTCAAGACTAACTCCTCTAAATCAATTACCAGTGGCTGCTGCCAGTGGTGCTTTTGC
ATGTCTTTCCGGGTTGGACTCAAGACGATAGTTACCGGATAAGGCGCAGCGGTCGGACTGAACGGGGGGT
TCGTGCATACAGTCCAGCTTGGAGCGAACTGCCTACCCGGAACTGAGTGTCAGGCGTGGAATGAGACAAA
CGCGGCCATAACAGCGGAATGACACCGGTAAACCGAAAGGCAGGAACAGGAGAGCGCACGAGGGAGCCGC
CAGGGGGAAACGCCTGGTATCTTTATAGTCCTGTCGGGTTTCGCCACCACTGATTTGAGCGTCAGATTTC
GTGATGCTTGTCAGGGGGGCGGAGCCTATGGAAAAACGGCTTTGCCGCGGCCCTCTCACTTCCCTGTTAA
GTATCTTCCTGGCATCTTCCAGGAAATCTCCGCCCCGTTCGTAAGCCATTTCCGCTCGCCGCAGTCGAAC
GACCGAGCGTAGCGAGTCAGTGAGCGAGGAAGCGGAATATATCCTGTATCACATATTCTGCTGACGCACC
GGTGCAGCCTTTTTTCTCCTGCCACATGAAGCACTTCACTGACACCCTCATCAGTGCCAACATAGTAAGC
CAGTATACACTCCGCTAGCGCTGATGTCCGGAATCGTCACACAAAAAACCAACACACAGATGTAATGAAA
ATAAAGATATTTTATTGCGGCCATCGTGATGGCTAGAGTCTAAACTCGACCTACCTCCTTAGCGCGCGGT
CGTGTACTGGGCCGGCGGTTGCCGCTGTCGGCCAGCACCTCGACGCAGCCGTCGGTCCATACGGCTGCGC
TCCGGCGAGCGATTTGTGTGCGACCGACGGTGCCGGCCCCGCTGCGGACGATGGCATCGCAGCGGCCTTG
AGCCCAGGCAGCATCGTCGAAGTTGCCGTCCACGAGGCTCTGGTAGAGCTGATCCAGGCCGATGCGCAGC
ATGTAGGCTCGCAGACGAGGGCTGCCGGCCAGCTCGGGATGCCGGCGCTCGAAGTAGCGAGTCTGCTGCT
CCATGCAAGCCAGCCAGGGCCGCCAGAAGAAGATGTTGGCCACCTCGTACTGACTGTCCCCGAACATAGC
TTCGGACCAGTCGATTACGGCGGTGATGCGGCCGTTGTCGGTCAGGACGTTGTTGCTGCCGAAGTCGGCA
TGGACGAGGTGGCGCACCTCGGGACAGTCTTCGGCCCACAGCATCAGTTCGTCCAGGGCTTGAGCTACGC
TGGCGGACACGGTGTCGTCCATCACGGTCTGCCAGTGGTAGACATGGGGATCAGCAATGGCGCAAATGAA
ATCCCGCCAGGTTGTGTACTGGCCGATGCCTTGGGGCCCGAATGGGCCGAAGCCGCTGGTTTGACTGAGG
TCGGCGGCGGCAATAGCATCCATAGCTTCGGCGACAGGCTGTAACACAGCAGGCAGCTCTGTTTCGGGGA
GGTCTTGGAGAGTAACGCCTTGGGCGCGTCTACTGATGCAGTATGTCAGGCTCTCGCTGAACTCGCCGAT
GTCCAACACTTCGGGGATGGGTAGTGCAGCGCTGGCGAAGTGGCGGTACACGTAGCGGTCTTTGTAGAAG
CCATCAGCGCAGCTATTCACCCGCAGTACATAGCCGCGTCCGCCGACATCGAAGCTGAAGGCTCGGCTCT
CTTCGCCCTCCGACAACTGCATCAGGTCGCTCACACTGTCGAACTTCTCGATGAGAAATTTTTCAACGCT
GGTAGCGGTGAGTTCGGGCTTCTTCATGGTGGCGCTAGTGTCAGAAGAATCGAGCTTTTTGCAAAAGCCT
AGGCCTCCAAAAAAGCCTCCTCACTACTTCTGGAATAGCTCAGAGGCCGAGGCGGCCTCGGCCTCTGCAT
AAATAAAAAAAATTAGTCAGCCATGGGGCGGAGAATGGGCGGAACTGGGCGGAGTTAGGGGCGGGATGGG
CGGAGTTAGGGGCGGGACTATGGTTGCTGACTAATTGAGATGCATGCTTTGCATACTTCTGCCTGCTGGG
GAGCCTGGGGACTTTCCACACCTGGTTGCTGACTAATTGAGATGCATGCTTTGCATACTTCTGCCTGCTG
GGGAGCCTGGGGACTTTCCACACCCTAACTGACACACATTCCACAGCTGGTTCTTTCCGCCTCAGAAGGT
ACCTAACCAAGTTCCTCTTTCAGAGGTTATTTCAGGCCATGGTGCTGCGC
